>Addgene plasmid #84524 | pET30a-SRAP | addgene full sequence | sequence record 165728 | Addgene assembled full plasmid sequence
ATCCGGATATAGTTCCTCCTTTCAGCAAAAAACCCCTCAAGACCCGTTTAGAGGCCCCAAGGGGTTATGC
TAGTTATTGCTCAGCGGTGGCAGCAGCCAACTCAGCTTCCTTTCGGGCTTTGTTAGCAGCCGGATCTCAG
TGGTGGTGGTGGTGGTGCTCGAGTGGATGGAAGGTGATATTGTCTATGGGGTGGATTAGCTTCAGAGCTT
CCTGAGTGGCGACCTCACCAAAGTCGAGCCATTTGGAGACTGCTTCTTCTCCATCTAGTATGGCAGGCAT
CCTGCTGTGGATGTCACTCAAACCTCTGCAGGAATCCACAGTGATGATGCTGTAGGAATACAGGCACTCT
CCCCCTGGCGCTTCCCAGCAGTCAAAGATCCCTGCCATTGTCAGCAGCCTCCAGTTGTCCCAGACCTTTT
CCTTGTTGTCAGAGCTGTCTGAAGCATCGTTCCCACCTGACTTCTCTGTCTTGATTTGAGGAAAATAGAT
GAAGTATGGTTGCCTCTGGTTTGTTCCCTGACACCGCTGCCACTCGTAGAATCCATCTGCTAAAACAACA
CACCGCCGTCCTTTCCCCAGAGGAACCTTGAATGACTGCTTCTCCATTATGGTATCACTGCGACAGTTGG
TAGTGTTGAACTGCAGCTTAGAAGGATCACTTTCTTTGAACCAAGATGGGACTAAGCCCCATCGCATGGG
AATAATTATCCGATCTGATGAGTCTGCATCCTTCTCAAAGTGCAGTCTGGAGAGCAGCACGGGGCTGCTG
GACTGCGGGCTCTTGTTGTAGGAGGGGCAGTACTTGTCGGGGTCCCTCCACTGCGGGAGCCGCCGCCGGC
CCTGCCGATCCTGATAGGCGCAGGCCCTGGTGAGAACCTCTCTGGGCAAGTGACAGGACGTTCGCCCGCA
CAGATCTGGGCTGTCCATGTGCTGGCGTTCGAATTTAGCAGCAGCGGTTTCTTTCATACCAGAACCGCGT
GGCACCAGACCAGAAGAATGATGATGATGATGGTGCATATGTATATCTCCTTCTTAAAGTTAAACAAAAT
TATTTCTAGAGGGGAATTGTTATCCGCTCACAATTCCCCTATAGTGAGTCGTATTAATTTCGCGGGATCG
AGATCGATCTCGATCCTCTACGCCGGACGCATCGTGGCCGGCATCACCGGCGCCACAGGTGCGGTTGCTG
GCGCCTATATCGCCGACATCACCGATGGGGAAGATCGGGCTCGCCACTTCGGGCTCATGAGCGCTTGTTT
CGGCGTGGGTATGGTGGCAGGCCCCGTGGCCGGGGGACTGTTGGGCGCCATCTCCTTGCATGCACCATTC
CTTGCGGCGGCGGTGCTCAACGGCCTCAACCTACTACTGGGCTGCTTCCTAATGCAGGAGTCGCATAAGG
GAGAGCGTCGAGATCCCGGACACCATCGAATGGCGCAAAACCTTTCGCGGTATGGCATGATAGCGCCCGG
AAGAGAGTCAATTCAGGGTGGTGAATGTGAAACCAGTAACGTTATACGATGTCGCAGAGTATGCCGGTGT
CTCTTATCAGACCGTTTCCCGCGTGGTGAACCAGGCCAGCCACGTTTCTGCGAAAACGCGGGAAAAAGTG
GAAGCGGCGATGGCGGAGCTGAATTACATTCCCAACCGCGTGGCACAACAACTGGCGGGCAAACAGTCGT
TGCTGATTGGCGTTGCCACCTCCAGTCTGGCCCTGCACGCGCCGTCGCAAATTGTCGCGGCGATTAAATC
TCGCGCCGATCAACTGGGTGCCAGCGTGGTGGTGTCGATGGTAGAACGAAGCGGCGTCGAAGCCTGTAAA
GCGGCGGTGCACAATCTTCTCGCGCAACGCGTCAGTGGGCTGATCATTAACTATCCGCTGGATGACCAGG
ATGCCATTGCTGTGGAAGCTGCCTGCACTAATGTTCCGGCGTTATTTCTTGATGTCTCTGACCAGACACC
CATCAACAGTATTATTTTCTCCCATGAAGACGGTACGCGACTGGGCGTGGAGCATCTGGTCGCATTGGGT
CACCAGCAAATCGCGCTGTTAGCGGGCCCATTAAGTTCTGTCTCGGCGCGTCTGCGTCTGGCTGGCTGGC
ATAAATATCTCACTCGCAATCAAATTCAGCCGATAGCGGAACGGGAAGGCGACTGGAGTGCCATGTCCGG
TTTTCAACAAACCATGCAAATGCTGAATGAGGGCATCGTTCCCACTGCGATGCTGGTTGCCAACGATCAG
ATGGCGCTGGGCGCAATGCGCGCCATTACCGAGTCCGGGCTGCGCGTTGGTGCGGACATCTCGGTAGTGG
GATACGACGATACCGAAGACAGCTCATGTTATATCCCGCCGTTAACCACCATCAAACAGGATTTTCGCCT
GCTGGGGCAAACCAGCGTGGACCGCTTGCTGCAACTCTCTCAGGGCCAGGCGGTGAAGGGCAATCAGCTG
TTGCCCGTCTCACTGGTGAAAAGAAAAACCACCCTGGCGCCCAATACGCAAACCGCCTCTCCCCGCGCGT
TGGCCGATTCATTAATGCAGCTGGCACGACAGGTTTCCCGACTGGAAAGCGGGCAGTGAGCGCAACGCAA
TTAATGTAAGTTAGCTCACTCATTAGGCACCGGGATCTCGACCGATGCCCTTGAGAGCCTTCAACCCAGT
CAGCTCCTTCCGGTGGGCGCGGGGCATGACTATCGTCGCCGCACTTATGACTGTCTTCTTTATCATGCAA
CTCGTAGGACAGGTGCCGGCAGCGCTCTGGGTCATTTTCGGCGAGGACCGCTTTCGCTGGAGCGCGACGA
TGATCGGCCTGTCGCTTGCGGTATTCGGAATCTTGCACGCCCTCGCTCAAGCCTTCGTCACTGGTCCCGC
CACCAAACGTTTCGGCGAGAAGCAGGCCATTATCGCCGGCATGGCGGCCCCACGGGTGCGCATGATCGTG
CTCCTGTCGTTGAGGACCCGGCTAGGCTGGCGGGGTTGCCTTACTGGTTAGCAGAATGAATCACCGATAC
GCGAGCGAACGTGAAGCGACTGCTGCTGCAAAACGTCTGCGACCTGAGCAACAACATGAATGGTCTTCGG
TTTCCGTGTTTCGTAAAGTCTGGAAACGCGGAAGTCAGCGCCCTGCACCATTATGTTCCGGATCTGCATC
GCAGGATGCTGCTGGCTACCCTGTGGAACACCTACATCTGTATTAACGAAGCGCTGGCATTGACCCTGAG
TGATTTTTCTCTGGTCCCGCCGCATCCATACCGCCAGTTGTTTACCCTCACAACGTTCCAGTAACCGGGC
ATGTTCATCATCAGTAACCCGTATCGTGAGCATCCTCTCTCGTTTCATCGGTATCATTACCCCCATGAAC
AGAAATCCCCCTTACACGGAGGCATCAGTGACCAAACAGGAAAAAACCGCCCTTAACATGGCCCGCTTTA
TCAGAAGCCAGACATTAACGCTTCTGGAGAAACTCAACGAGCTGGACGCGGATGAACAGGCAGACATCTG
TGAATCGCTTCACGACCACGCTGATGAGCTTTACCGCAGCTGCCTCGCGCGTTTCGGTGATGACGGTGAA
AACCTCTGACACATGCAGCTCCCGGAGACGGTCACAGCTTGTCTGTAAGCGGATGCCGGGAGCAGACAAG
CCCGTCAGGGCGCGTCAGCGGGTGTTGGCGGGTGTCGGGGCGCAGCCATGACCCAGTCACGTAGCGATAG
CGGAGTGTATACTGGCTTAACTATGCGGCATCAGAGCAGATTGTACTGAGAGTGCACCATATATGCGGTG
TGAAATACCGCACAGATGCGTAAGGAGAAAATACCGCATCAGGCGCTCTTCCGCTTCCTCGCTCACTGAC
TCGCTGCGCTCGGTCGTTCGGCTGCGGCGAGCGGTATCAGCTCACTCAAAGGCGGTAATACGGTTATCCA
CAGAATCAGGGGATAACGCAGGAAAGAACATGTGAGCAAAAGGCCAGCAAAAGGCCAGGAACCGTAAAAA
GGCCGCGTTGCTGGCGTTTTTCCATAGGCTCCGCCCCCCTGACGAGCATCACAAAAATCGACGCTCAAGT
CAGAGGTGGCGAAACCCGACAGGACTATAAAGATACCAGGCGTTTCCCCCTGGAAGCTCCCTCGTGCGCT
CTCCTGTTCCGACCCTGCCGCTTACCGGATACCTGTCCGCCTTTCTCCCTTCGGGAAGCGTGGCGCTTTC
TCATAGCTCACGCTGTAGGTATCTCAGTTCGGTGTAGGTCGTTCGCTCCAAGCTGGGCTGTGTGCACGAA
CCCCCCGTTCAGCCCGACCGCTGCGCCTTATCCGGTAACTATCGTCTTGAGTCCAACCCGGTAAGACACG
ACTTATCGCCACTGGCAGCAGCCACTGGTAACAGGATTAGCAGAGCGAGGTATGTAGGCGGTGCTACAGA
GTTCTTGAAGTGGTGGCCTAACTACGGCTACACTAGAAGGACAGTATTTGGTATCTGCGCTCTGCTGAAG
CCAGTTACCTTCGGAAAAAGAGTTGGTAGCTCTTGATCCGGCAAACAAACCACCGCTGGTAGCGGTGGTT
TTTTTGTTTGCAAGCAGCAGATTACGCGCAGAAAAAAAGGATCTCAAGAAGATCCTTTGATCTTTTCTAC
GGGGTCTGACGCTCAGTGGAACGAAAACTCACGTTAAGGGATTTTGGTCATGAACAATAAAACTGTCTGC
TTACATAAACAGTAATACAAGGGGTGTTATGAGCCATATTCAACGGGAAACGTCTTGCTCTAGGCCGCGA
TTAAATTCCAACATGGATGCTGATTTATATGGGTATAAATGGGCTCGCGATAATGTCGGGCAATCAGGTG
CGACAATCTATCGATTGTATGGGAAGCCCGATGCGCCAGAGTTGTTTCTGAAACATGGCAAAGGTAGCGT
TGCCAATGATGTTACAGATGAGATGGTCAGACTAAACTGGCTGACGGAATTTATGCCTCTTCCGACCATC
AAGCATTTTATCCGTACTCCTGATGATGCATGGTTACTCACCACTGCGATCCCCGGGAAAACAGCATTCC
AGGTATTAGAAGAATATCCTGATTCAGGTGAAAATATTGTTGATGCGCTGGCAGTGTTCCTGCGCCGGTT
GCATTCGATTCCTGTTTGTAATTGTCCTTTTAACAGCGATCGCGTATTTCGTCTCGCTCAGGCGCAATCA
CGAATGAATAACGGTTTGGTTGATGCGAGTGATTTTGATGACGAGCGTAATGGCTGGCCTGTTGAACAAG
TCTGGAAAGAAATGCATAAACTTTTGCCATTCTCACCGGATTCAGTCGTCACTCATGGTGATTTCTCACT
TGATAACCTTATTTTTGACGAGGGGAAATTAATAGGTTGTATTGATGTTGGACGAGTCGGAATCGCAGAC
CGATACCAGGATCTTGCCATCCTATGGAACTGCCTCGGTGAGTTTTCTCCTTCATTACAGAAACGGCTTT
TTCAAAAATATGGTATTGATAATCCTGATATGAATAAATTGCAGTTTCATTTGATGCTCGATGAGTTTTT
CTAAGAATTAATTCATGAGCGGATACATATTTGAATGTATTTAGAAAAATAAACAAATAGGGGTTCCGCG
CACATTTCCCCGAAAAGTGCCACCTGAAATTGTAAACGTTAATATTTTGTTAAAATTCGCGTTAAATTTT
TGTTAAATCAGCTCATTTTTTAACCAATAGGCCGAAATCGGCAAAATCCCTTATAAATCAAAAGAATAGA
CCGAGATAGGGT
[37 nt withheld, positions 5753-5789]
AAAGAACGTGGACTCCAACGTCAAAGG
[49 nt withheld, positions 5817-5865]
T
[91 nt withheld, positions 5867-5957]
G
[124 nt withheld, positions 5959-6082]
CCCATTCGCCA
Features (pLannotate 1.2.2; 18 found; start..end, strand, type, name):
     26..73      -  terminator     T7 terminator: transcription terminator for bacteriophage T7 RNA polymerase
    113..913     -  CDS            Hmces (fragment): HMCES_MOUSE - Also known as Srap1 From Mus musculus (Mouse).
    920..964     -  CDS            S-Tag: affinity and epitope tag derived from pancreatic ribonuclease A
   1026..1048    -  RBS            RBS: efficient ribosome binding site from bacteriophage T7 gene 10 (Olins and Rangwala, 1989)
   1063..1087    -  protein_bind   lac operator: The lac repressor binds to the lac operator to inhibit transcription in E. coli. This inhibition can be relieved by adding lactose or isopropyl-β-D-thiogalactopyranoside (IPTG). lac repressor encoded by lacI
   1088..1106    -  promoter       T7 promoter: promoter for bacteriophage T7 RNA polymerase
   1132..1411    +  CDS            TcR (fragment): tetracycline efflux protein; tet; confers resistance to tetracycline
   1419..1496    +  promoter       lacI promoter: lacI
   1497..2579    +  CDS            lacI: lac repressor; lacI; The lac repressor binds to the lac operator to inhibit transcription in E. coli. This inhibition can be relieved by adding lactose or isopropyl-β-D-thiogalactopyranoside (IPTG).
   2592..2613    +  protein_bind   CAP binding site: CAP binding activates transcription in the presence of cAMP. E. coli catabolite activator protein
   2628..2919    +  CDS            TcR (fragment): tetracycline efflux protein; tet; confers resistance to tetracycline
   2991..3371    -  CDS            YPB1_ECOLX: Protein predicted: Swiss-Prot protein existence level 4. From Escherichia coli.
   3388..3579    +  CDS            rop: Rop protein, which maintains plasmids at low copy number; rop
   3681..3823    +  misc_feature   bom: basis of mobility region from pBR322
   4009..4597    -  rep_origin     ori: high-copy-number ColE1/pMB1/pBR322/pUC origin of replication
   4719..5534    +  CDS            KanR: aminoglycoside phosphotransferase; aph(3')-Ia; confers resistance to kanamycin in bacteria or G418 (Geneticin®) in eukaryotes
   5543..5600    -  promoter       AmpR promoter (fragment): bla
   5627..6082    -  rep_origin     f1 ori (sequence partly withheld): f1 bacteriophage origin of replication; arrow indicates direction of (+) strand synthesis
