[The description below was written by a language model from this plasmid's Addgene catalogue record and pLannotate feature annotations shown in this document.]
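Description:
pET30a-SRAP is a bacterial expression plasmid built on the pET30a backbone for producing the SRAP domain of mouse Hmces (also known as Srap1) in E. coli. The insert, catalogued as about 750 bp encoding a 250-residue domain, was placed between the BglII and XhoI sites, both of which are retained. Transcription is driven by a T7 promoter with an adjacent lac operator, followed by the strong T7 gene 10 ribosome binding site, and ends at the T7 terminator. The plasmid also carries lacI with its own promoter. The lac repressor keeps the cassette off until IPTG is added, in a host that supplies T7 RNA polymerase.

According to the catalogue entry, the backbone contributes an N-terminal 6xHis tag and S-Tag and a C-terminal 6xHis tag, which would allow metal-affinity purification and S-protein-based detection or capture. The feature table annotates only the S-Tag directly upstream of the Hmces fragment and does not call out either His tag, so their presence rests on the catalogue fields. The assembled sequence record is 6,093 nt, slightly shorter than the listed total of 6,172 bp.

Propagation relies on a ColE1/pBR322-type origin accompanied by rop and the bom region. The record lists the plasmid as high copy, although rop normally restrains copy number. Selection is by kanamycin through the aph(3')-Ia gene, and an f1 origin permits single-stranded DNA production. Short tetracycline-resistance fragments and an AmpR promoter fragment are non-functional backbone remnants. The associated publication title concerns a SRAP nuclease acting on Tet-oxidized 5-methylcytosine, which suggests the recombinant protein was made for biochemical study of the domain.
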