Addgene plasmid #84524: pET30a-SRAP
Purpose: Expresses murine SRAP domain (250 aa) in bacteria
Depositing lab: Douglas Feldman. Depositing organization: University of Southern California. Publication: Erasure of Tet-Oxidized 5-Methylcytosine by a SRAP Nuclease. Kweon SM, Zhu B, Chen Y, Aravind L, Xu SY, Feldman DE. Cell Rep. 2017 Oct 10;21(2):482-494. doi: 10.1016/j.celrep.2017.09.055. PubMed 29020633.
Backbone
  Vector backbone: pET30a
  Backbone manufacturer: Millipore
  Backbone size w/o insert (bp): 5422
  Total vector size (bp): 6172
  Vector type: Bacterial Expression
Growth in bacteria
  Bacterial resistance: Kanamycin, 50 μg/mL
  Growth temperature: 37°C
  Growth strain: DH5alpha
  Copy number: High Copy
Gene/Insert
  Gene/Insert name: SRAP domain
  Species: M. musculus (mouse)
  Insert size (bp): 750
  Entrez Gene: Hmces (a.k.a. 8430410A17Rik, C85376)
  Promoter: T7
  Tag / fusion protein: 6xHis (N terminal on backbone); S-Tag (N terminal on backbone); 6xHis (C terminal on backbone)
  Cloning method: Restriction Enzyme; 5′ cloning site BglII (not destroyed); 3′ cloning site XhoI (not destroyed)
  Sequencing primers: 5′ T7; 3′ T7 terminator primer
Terms and licenses: Academic/Nonprofit Terms; Industry Terms: Not Available to Industry
How to cite: pET30a-SRAP was a gift from Douglas Feldman (Addgene plasmid # 84524 ; http://n2t.net/addgene:84524 ; RRID:Addgene_84524)
