>Addgene plasmid #84524 | pET30a-SRAP | depositor partial sequence | sequence record 161549 | T7 primer
NANNNANNGNCTGGTCTGGTGCCACGCGGTTCTGGTATGAAACCAAACCGCTGCTGCTAAATTCGAACGC
CAGCACATGGACAGCCCAGATCTGTGCGGGCGAACGTCCTGTCACTTGCCCAGAGAGGTTCTCACCAGGG
CCTGCGCCTATCAGGATCGGCAGGGCCGGCGGCGGCTCCCGCAGTGGAGGGACCCCGACAAGTACTGCCC
CTCCTACAACAAGAGCCCGCAGTCCAGCAGCCCCGTGCTGCTCTCCAGACTGCACTTTGAGAAGGATGCA
GACTCATCAGATCGGATAATTATTCCCATGCGATGGGGCTTAGTCCCATCTTGGTTCAAAGAAAGTGATC
CTTCTAAGCTGCAGTTCAACACTACCAACTGTCGCAGTGATACCATAATGGAGAAGCAGTCATTCAAGGT
TCCTCTGGGGAAAGGACGGCGGTGTGTTGTTTTAGCAGATGGATTCTACGAGTGGCAGCGGTGTCAGGGA
ACAAACCAGAGGCAACCATACTTCATCTATTTTCCTCAAATCAAGACAGAGAAGTCAGGTGGGAACGATG
CTTCAGACAGCTCTGACAACAAGGAAAAGGTCTGGGACAACTGGAGGCTGCTGACAATGGCAGGGATCTT
TGACTGCTGGGAAGCGCCAGGGGGAGAGTGCCTGTATTCCTACAGCATCATCACTGTGGATTCCTGCAGA
GGTTTGAGTGACATCCACAGCAGGATGCCTGCCATACTAGATGGAGAAGAAGCAGTCTCCAAATGGCTCG
ACTTTGGTGAGGTCGCCACTCAGGAAGCTCTGAAGCTAATCCACCCCATAGACAATATCACCTTCCATCC
ACTCGAGCACCACCACCACCACCACTGANATCCGGCTGCTAACAAAGCCCGAAAGGAAGCTGAGTTGGCT
GCTGCCACCGCTGANCAATAACTAGCATAACCCTTGGGGCNNCTAAACGG
