>Addgene plasmid #84524 | pET30a-SRAP | addgene partial sequence | sequence record 165726 | LacI-R 5'-GGCATACTCTGCGACATCGT-3'
TTCACCACCCTGAATTGACTCTCTTCCGGGCGCTATCATGCCATACCGCGAAAGGTTTTGCGCCATTCGA
TGGTGTCCGGGATCTCGACGCTCTCCCTTATGCGACTCCTGCATTAGGAAGCAGCCCAGTAGTAGGTTGA
GGCCGTTGAGCACCGCCGCCGCAAGGAATGGTGCATGCAAGGAGATGGCGCCCAACAGTCCCCCGGCCAC
GGGGCCTGCCACCATACCCACGCCGAAACAAGCGCTCATGAGCCCGAAGTGGCGAGCCCGATCTTCCCCA
TCGGTGATGTCGGCGATATAGGCGCCAGCAACCGCACCTGTGGCGCCGGTGATGCCGGCCACGATGCGTC
CGGCGTAGAGGATCGAGATCGATCTCGATCCCGCGAAATTAATACGACTCACTATAGGGGAATTGTGAGC
GGATAACAATTCCCCTCTAGAAATAATTTTGTTTAACTTTAAGAAGGAGATATACATATGCACCATCATC
ATCATCATTCTTCTGGTCTGGTGCCACGCGGTTCTGGTATGAAAGAAACCGCTGCTGCTAAATTCGAACG
CCAGCACATGGACAGCCCAGATCTGTGCGGGCGAACGTCCTGTCACTTGCCCAGAGAGGTTCTCACCAGG
GCCTGCGCCTATCAGGATCGGCAGGGCCGGCGGCGGCTCCCGCAGTGGAGGGACCCCGACAAGTACTGCC
CCTCCTACAACAAGAGCCCGCAGTCCAGCAGCCCCGTGCTGCTCTCCAGACTGCACTTTGAGAAGGATGC
AGACTCATCAGATCGGATAATTATTCCCATGCGATGGGGCTTAGTCCCATCTTGGTTCAAAGAAAGTGAT
CCTTCTAAGCTGCAGTTCAACACTACCAACTGTCGCAGTGATACCATAATGGAGAAGCAGTCATTCAAGG
TTCCTCTGGGGAAAGGACGGCGGTGTGTTGTTTTAGCAGATGGATTCTACGAGTGGCAGCGGTGTCAGGG
A
