>Addgene plasmid #84524 | pET30a-SRAP | addgene partial sequence | sequence record 165727 | F1ori-R 5'-AGGGAAGAAAGCGAAAGGAG-3'
AGGGCGCGTCCCATTCGCCAATCCGGATATAGTTCCTCCTTTCAGCAAAAAACCCCTCAAGACCCGTTTA
GAGGCCCCAAGGGGTTATGCTAGTTATTGCTCAGCGGTGGCAGCAGCCAACTCAGCTTCCTTTCGGGCTT
TGTTAGCAGCCGGATCTCAGTGGTGGTGGTGGTGGTGCTCGAGTGGATGGAAGGTGATATTGTCTATGGG
GTGGATTAGCTTCAGAGCTTCCTGAGTGGCGACCTCACCAAAGTCGAGCCATTTGGAGACTGCTTCTTCT
CCATCTAGTATGGCAGGCATCCTGCTGTGGATGTCACTCAAACCTCTGCAGGAATCCACAGTGATGATGC
TGTAGGAATACAGGCACTCTCCCCCTGGCGCTTCCCAGCAGTCAAAGATCCCTGCCATTGTCAGCAGCCT
CCAGTTGTCCCAGACCTTTTCCTTGTTGTCAGAGCTGTCTGAAGCATCGTTCCCACCTGACTTCTCTGTC
TTGATTTGAGGAAAATAGATGAAGTATGGTTGCCTCTGGTTTGTTCCCTGACACCGCTGCCACTCGTAGA
ATCCATCTGCTAAAACAACACACCGCCGTCCTTTCCCCAGAGGAACCTTGAATGACTGCTTCTCCATTAT
GGTATCACTGCGACAGTTGGTAGTGTTGAACTGCAGCTTAGAAGGATCACTTTCTTTGAACCAAGATGGG
ACTAAGCCCCATCGCATGGGAATAATTATCCGATCTGATGAGTCTGCATCCTTCTCAAAGTGCAGTCTGG
AGAGCAGCACGGGGCTGCTGGACTGCGGGCTCTTGTTGTAGGAGGGGCAGTACTTGTCGGGGTCCCTCCA
CTGCGGGAGCCGCCGCCGGCCCTGCCGATCCTGATAGGCGCAGGCCCTGGTGAGAACCTCTCTGGGCAAG
TGACAGGACGTTCGCCCGCACAGATCTGGGCTG
